>Addgene plasmid #152025 | pGBW-m4133278 | depositor full sequence | sequence record 295037 | Full Sequence
CACCATGGAGAGCCTTGTCCCTGGTTTCAAC
[348 nt withheld, positions 32-379]
AACGGTAATAAAGGAGCTGGTGGCCATAGTTACGGCGCCGATCTAAAGTCATTTGACTTAGGCGACGAGC
TTGGCACTGATCCTTATGAAGATTTTCAAGAAAACTGGAACACTAAACATAGCAGTGGTGTTACCCGTGA
ACTCATGCGTGAGCTTAACGGAGAAAACCTTTACTTTCAGTCGATGGATTATAAGGACCACGATGGAGAC
TACAAAGATCATGACATTGATTACAAGGACGACGATGACAAATAAGCTAGCTTGACTGACTGAGATACAG
CGTACCTTCAGCTCACAGACATGATAAGATACATTGATGAGTTTGGACAAACCACAACTAGAATGCAGTG
AAAAAAATGCTTTATTTGTGAAATTTGTGATGCTATTGCTTTATTTGTAACCATTATAAGCTGCAATAAA
CAAGTTAACAACAACAATTGCATTCATTTTATGTTTCAGGTTCAGGGGGAGGTGTGGGAGGTTTTTTAAA
GCAAGTAAAACCTCTACAAATGTGGTATTGGCCCATCTCTATCGGTATCGTAGCATAACCCCTTGGGGCC
TCTAAACGGGTCTTGAGGGGTTTTTTGTGCCCCTCGGGCCGGATTGCTATCTACCGGCATTGGCGCAGAA
AAAAATGCCTGATGCGACGCTGCGCGTCTTATACTCCCACATATGCCAGATTCAGCAACGGATACGGCTT
CCCCAACTTGCCCACTTCCATACGTGTCCTCCTTACCAGAAATTTATCCTTAAGGTCGTCAGCTATCCTG
CAGGCGATCTCTCGATTTCGATCAAGACATTCCTTTAATGGTCTTTTCTGGACACCACTAGGGGTCAGAA
GTAGTTCATCAAACTTTCTTCCCTCCCTAATCTCATTGGTTACCTTGGGCTATCGAAACTTAATTAACCA
GTCAAGTCAGCTACTTGGCGAGATCGACTTGTCTGGGTTTCGACTACGCTCAGAATTGCGTCAGTCAAGT
TCGATCTGGTCCTTGCTATTGCACCCGTTCTCCGATTACGAGTTTCATTTAAATCATGTGAGCAAAAGGC
CAGCAAAAGGCCAGGAACCGTAAAAAGGCCGCGTTGCTGGCGTTTTTCCATAGGCTCCGCCCCCCTGACG
AGCATCACAAAAATCGACGCTCAAGTCAGAGGTGGCGAAACCCGACAGGACTATAAAGATACCAGGCGTT
TCCCCCTGGAAGCTCCCTCGTGCGCTCTCCTGTTCCGACCCTGCCGCTTACCGGATACCTGTCCGCCTTT
CTCCCTTCGGGAAGCGTGGCGCTTTCTCATAGCTCACGCTGTAGGTATCTCAGTTCGGTGTAGGTCGTTC
GCTCCAAGCTGGGCTGTGTGCACGAACCCCCCGTTCAGCCCGACCGCTGCGCCTTATCCGGTAACTATCG
TCTTGAGTCCAACCCGGTAAGACACGACTTATCGCCACTGGCAGCAGCCACTGGTAACAGGATTAGCAGA
GCGAGGTATGTAGGCGGTGCTACAGAGTTCTTGAAGTGGTGGCCTAACTACGGCTACACTAGAAGAACAG
TATTTGGTATCTGCGCTCTGCTGAAGCCAGTTACCTTCGGAAAAAGAGTTGGTAGCTCTTGATCCGGCAA
ACAAACCACCGCTGGTAGCGGTGGTTTTTTTGTTTGCAAGCAGCAGATTACGCGCAGAAAAAAAGGATCT
CAAGAAGATCCTTTGATCTTTTCTACGGGGTCTGACGCTCAGTGGAACGAAAACTCACGTTAAGGGATTT
TGGTCATGAGATTATCAAAAAGGATCTTCACCTAGATCCTTTTAAATTAAAAATGAAGTTTTAAATCAAT
CTAAAGTATATATGAGTAAACTTGGTCTGACAGTTACCAATGCTTAATCAGTGAGGCACCTATCTCAGCG
ATCTGTCTATTTCGTTCATCCATAGTTGCATTTAAATTTCCGAACTCTCCAAGGCCCTCGTCGGAAAATC
TTCAAACCTTTCGTCCGATCCATCTTGCAGGCTACCTCTCGAACGAACTATCGCAAGTCTCTTGGCCGGC
CTTGCGCCTTGGCTATTGCTTGGCAGCGCCTATCGCCAGGTATTACTCCAATCCCGAATATCCGAGATCG
GGATCACCCGAGAGAAGTTCAACCTACATCCTCAATCCCGATCTATCCGAGATCCGAGGAATATCGAAAT
CGGGGCGCGCCTGGCCTCCGCGCCGGGTTTTGGCGCCTCCCGCGGGCGCCCCCCTCGTCACGGCGAGCGC
TGCCACGTCAGACGAAGGGCGCAGGAGCGTCCTGATCCTTCCGCCCGGACGCTCAGGACAGCGGCCCGCT
GCTCATAAGACTCGGCCTTAGAACCCCAGTATCAGCAGAAGGACATTTTAGGACGGGACTTGGGTGACTC
TAGGGCACTGGTTTTCTTTCCAGAGAGCGGAACAGGCGAGGAAAAGTAGTCCCTTCTCGGCGATTCTGCG
GAGGGATCTCCGTGGGGCGGTGAACGCCGATGATTATATAAGGACGCGCCGGGTGTGGCACAGCTAGTTC
CGTCGCAGCCGGGATTTGGGTCGCGGTTCTTGTTTGTGGATCGCTGTGATCGTCACTTGGTGAGTAGCGG
GCTGCTGGGCTGGCCGGGGCTTTCGTGGCCGCCGGGCCGCTCGGTGGGACGGAAGCGTGTGGAGAGACCG
CCAAGGGCTGTAGTCTGGGTCCGCGAGCAAGGTTGCCCTGAACTGGGGGTTGGGGGGAGCGCAGCAAAAT
GGCGGCTGTTCCCGAGTCTTGAATGGAAGACGCTTGTGAGGCGGGCTGTGAGGTCGTTGAAACAAGGTGG
GGGGCATGGTGGGCGGCAAGAACCCAAGGTCTTGAGCCCTTCGCTAATGCGGGAAAGCTCTTATTCGGGT
GAGATGGGCTGGGCACCATCTGGGGACCCTGACGTGAAGTTTGTCACTGACTGGAGAACTCGGTTTGTCG
TCTGTTGCGGGGGCGGCAGTTATGGCGGTGCCGTTGGGCAGTGCACCCGTACCTTTGGGAGCGCGCGCCC
TCGTCGTGTCGTGACGTCACCCGTTCTGTTGGCTTATAATGCAGGGTGGGGCCACCTGCCGGTAGGTGTG
CGGTAGGCTTTTCTCCGTCGCAGGACGCAGGGTTCGGGCCTAGGGTAGGCTCTCCTGAATCGACAGGCGC
CGGACCTCTGGTGAGGGGAGGGATAAGTGAGGCGTCAGTTTCTTTGGTCGGTTTTATGTACCTATCTTCT
TAAGTAGCTGAAGCTCCGGTTTTGAACTATGCGCTCGGGGTTGGCGAGTGTGTTTTGTGAAGTTTTTTAG
GCACCTTTTGAAATGTAATCATTTGGGTCAATATGTAATTTTCAGTGTTAGACTTGTAAATTGTCCGCTA
AATTCTGGCCGTTTTTGGCTTTTTTGTTAGACAACATGACCGAGTACAAGCCCACGGTGCGCCTCGCCAC
CCGCGACGACGTCCCCAGGGCCGTACGCACCCTCGCCGCCGCGTTCGCCGACTACCCCGCCACGCGCCAC
ACCGTCGATCCGGACCGCCACATCGAGCGGGTCACCGAGCTGCAAGAACTCTTCCTCACGCGCGTCGGGC
TCGACATCGGCAAGGTGTGGGTCGCGGACGACGGCGCCGCGGTGGCGGTCTGGACCACGCCGGAGAGCGT
CGAAGCGGGGGCGGTGTTCGCCGAGATCGGCCCGCGCATGGCCGAGTTGAGCGGTTCCCGGCTGGCCGCG
CAGCAACAGATGGAGGGCCTCCTGGCGCCGCACCGGCCCAAGGAGCCCGCGTGGTTCCTGGCCACCGTCG
GCGTCTCGCCCGACCACCAGGGCAAGGGTCTGGGCAGCGCCGTCGTGCTCCCCGGAGTGGAGGCCGCCGA
GCGCGCCGGGGTGCCCGCCTTCCTGGAGACCTCCGCGCCCCGCAACCTCCCCTTCTACGAGCGGCTCGGC
TTCACCGTCACCGCCGACGTCGAGGTGCCCGAAGGACCGCGCACCTGGTGCATGACCCGCAAGCCCGGTG
CCTAGGCTAGTATGTAAGCCTAGTCTTAGATAATAAAATCGCTATCCATCGAAGATGGATGTGTGTTGGT
TTTTTGTGTGTGTAACGCTAGGCGCGCCTGGTGTACCGAGAACGATCCTCTCAGTGCGAGTCTCGACGAT
CCATATCGTTGCTTGGCAGTCAGCCAGTCGGAATCCAGCTTGGGACCCAGGAAGTCCAATCGTCAGATAT
TGTACTCAAGCCTGGTCACGGCAGCGTACCGATCTGTTTAAACCTAGATATTGATAGTCTGATCGGTCAA
CGTATAATCGAGTCCTAGCTTTTGCAAACATCTATCAAGAGACAGGATCAGCAGGAGGCTTTCGCATGAG
TATTCAACATTTCCGTGTCGCCCTTATTCCCTTTTTTGCGGCATTTTGCCTTCCTGTTTTTGCTCACCCA
GAAACGCTGGTGAAAGTAAAAGATGCTGAAGATCAGTTGGGTGCGCGAGTGGGTTACATCGAACTGGATC
TCAACAGCGGTAAGATCCTTGAGAGTTTTCGCCCCGAAGAACGCTTTCCAATGATGAGCACTTTTAAAGT
TCTGCTATGTGGCGCGGTATTATCCCGTATTGACGCCGGGCAAGAGCAACTCGGTCGCCGCATACACTAT
TCTCAGAATGACTTGGTTGAGTATTCACCAGTCACAGAAAAGCATCTTACGGATGGCATGACAGTAAGAG
AATTATGCAGTGCTGCCATAACCATGAGTGATAACACTGCGGCCAACTTACTTCTGACAACGATTGGAGG
ACCGAAGGAGCTAACCGCTTTTTTGCACAACATGGGGGATCATGTAACTCGCCTTGATCGTTGGGAACCG
GAGCTGAATGAAGCCATACCAAACGACGAGCGTGACACCACGATGCCTGTAGCAATGGCAACAACCTTGC
GTAAACTATTAACTGGCGAACTACTTACTCTAGCTTCCCGGCAACAGTTGATAGACTGGATGGAGGCGGA
TAAAGTTGCAGGACCACTTCTGCGCTCGGCCCTTCCGGCTGGCTGGTTTATTGCTGATAAATCTGGAGCC
GGTGAGCGTGGGTCTCGCGGTATCATTGCAGCACTGGGGCCAGATGGTAAGCCCTCCCGTATCGTAGTTA
TCTACACGACGGGGAGTCAGGCAACTATGGATGAACGAAATAGACAGATCGCTGAGATAGGTGCCTCACT
GATTAAGCATTGGTAACCGATTCTAGGTGCATTGGCGCAGAAAAAAATGCCTGATGCGACGCTGCGCGTC
TTATACTCCCACATATGCCAGATTCAGCAACGGATACGGCTTCCCCAACTTGCCCACTTCCATACGTGTC
CTCCTTACCAGAAATTTATCCTTAAGATCGTTTAAACTCGACTCTGGCTCTATCGAATCTCCGTCGTTTC
GAGCTTACGCGAACAGCCGTGGCGCTCATTTGCTCGTCGGGCATCGAATCTCGTCAGCTATCGTCAGCTT
ACCTTTTTGGCAGCGATCGCGGCTCCCGACATCTTGGACCATTAGCTCCACAGGTATCTTCTTCCCTCTA
GTGGTCATAACAGCAGCTTCAGCTACCTCTCAATTCAAAAAACCCCTCAAGACCCGTTTAGAGGCCCCAA
GGGGTTATGCTATCAATCGTTGCGTTACACACACAAAAAACCAACACACATCCATCTTCGATGGATAGCG
ATTTTATTATCTAACTGCTGATCGAGTGTAGCCAGATCTAGTAATCAATTACGGGGTCATTAGTTCATAG
CCCATATATGGAGTTCCGCGTTACATAACTTACGGTAAATGGCCCGCCTGGCTGACCGCCCAACGACCCC
CGCCCATTGACGTCAATAATGACGTATGTTCCCATAGTAACGCCAATAGGGACTTTCCATTGACGTCAAT
GGGTGGAGTATTTACGGTAAACTGCCCACTTGGCAGTACATCAAGTGTATCATATGCCAAGTACGCCCCC
TATTGACGTCAATGACGGTAAATGGCCCGCCTGGCATTATGCCCAGTACATGACCTTATGGGACTTTCCT
ACTTGGCAGTACATCTACGTATTAGTCATCGCTATTACCATGCTGATGCGGTTTTGGCAGTACATCAATG
GGCGTGGATAGCGGTTTGACTCACGGGGATTTCCAAGTCTCCACCCCATTGACGTCAATGGGAGTTTGTT
TTGGCACCAAAATCAACGGGACTTTCCAAAATGTCGTAACAACTCCGCCCCATTGACGCAAATGGGCGGT
AGGCGTGTACGGTGGGAGGTCTATATAAGCAGAGCTGGTTTAGTGAACCGTCAGATCAGATCTTTGTCGA
TCCTACCATCCACTCGACACACCCGCCAGCGGCCGC
Features (pLannotate 1.2.2; 20 found; start..end, strand, type, name):
      5..541     +  CDS            R1A_SARS2 (fragment) (sequence partly withheld): Experimental evidence at protein level: Swiss-Prot protein existence level 1. [Non-structural protein 10]: Plays a pivotal role in viral transcription by stimulating both nsp14 3'-5' exoribonuclease and nsp16 2'-O-methyltransferase activities. Therefore plays an essential role in viral mRNAs cap methylation. From Severe acute respiratory syndrome coronavirus 2 (2019-nCoV) (SARS-CoV-2).
    608..630     +  CDS            FLAG (fragment): FLAG® epitope tag, followed by an enterokinase cleavage site
    684..805     -  polyA_signal   SV40 poly(A) signal: SV40 polyadenylation signal
    828..897     -  CDS            large T antigen (fragment): large T antigen from SV40 (simian virus 40)
    920..966     +  terminator     T7 terminator: transcription terminator for bacteriophage T7 RNA polymerase
    996..1132    +  terminator     rrnG terminator: transcription terminator from the E. coli ribosomal RNA rrnG operon (Albrechtsen et al., 1991)
   1177..1248    +  misc_feature   3' β-globin insulator: insulator downstream of the human β-globin locus (Farrell et al., 2002)
   1474..2062    -  rep_origin     ori: high-copy-number ColE1/pMB1/pBR322/pUC origin of replication
   2234..2298    -  CDS            bla(M) (fragment): β-lactamase lacking the signal sequence; bla(M); allows cytosolic expression of β-lactamase
   2562..3771    +  promoter       UbC promoter: human ubiquitin C promoter
   3775..4372    +  CDS            PuroR (fragment): puromycin N-acetyltransferase; pac from Streptomyces; confers resistance to puromycin
   4401..4449    +  polyA_signal   poly(A) signal: synthetic polyadenylation signal
   4715..5575    +  CDS            AmpR: β-lactamase; bla; confers resistance to ampicillin, carbenicillin, and related antibiotics
   5588..5724    +  terminator     rrnG terminator: transcription terminator from the E. coli ribosomal RNA rrnG operon (Albrechtsen et al., 1991)
   5869..5940    +  misc_feature   5' β-globin insulator: insulator upstream of the human β-globin locus (Farrell et al., 2002)
   5945..5991    -  terminator     T7 terminator: transcription terminator for bacteriophage T7 RNA polymerase
   6009..6057    -  polyA_signal   poly(A) signal: synthetic polyadenylation signal
   6138..6441    +  enhancer       CMV enhancer: human cytomegalovirus immediate early enhancer
   6514..6531    -  promoter       CMV promoter (fragment): human cytomegalovirus (CMV) immediate early promoter
   6594..6645    +  promoter       CMVd2 promoter: truncated human cytomegalovirus (CMV) immediate early promoter that yields moderately reduced expression relative to the full-length promoter
