[The description below was written by a language model from this plasmid's Addgene catalogue record and pLannotate feature annotations shown in this document.]
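Description:
pGBW-m4133278 is a mammalian expression plasmid built on the pTwist_CMV_Puro_6 backbone that carries the wild-type SARS-CoV-2 leader protein, the N-terminal cleavage product of the ORF1ab polyprotein (commonly called nsp1). It is maintained in E. coli as a high-copy plasmid through a ColE1/pUC-type origin and selected with ampicillin via a full-length β-lactamase gene. For selection in mammalian cells it carries a separate cassette in which the human ubiquitin C promoter drives puromycin N-acetyltransferase, followed by a synthetic poly(A) signal.

The roughly 0.5 kb viral coding sequence sits at the start of the sequence record, downstream of the CMV enhancer and promoter elements. The automated annotation matches it to a fragment of the SARS-CoV-2 replicase polyprotein 1a; the nsp10 function text attached to that match is generic to the polyprotein entry and does not describe this insert. According to the catalogue, the backbone supplies a C-terminal tag consisting of a TEV protease cleavage site and 3xFLAG. The feature table detects only a FLAG fragment just after the insert and does not annotate the TEV site. An SV40 polyadenylation signal lies downstream of the tag, though it is annotated on the opposite strand. The expression unit is flanked by β-globin insulator elements, T7 and rrnG terminators and an upstream synthetic poly(A) signal, which are the kind of elements used to shield a cassette from read-through transcription from neighbouring parts of the plasmid.

The design suits transient or puromycin-selected expression of the leader protein in mammalian cells. The FLAG epitope would allow detection or affinity capture, and TEV cleavage would allow removal of the tag. The record does not name any specific application beyond expression.
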