Addgene plasmid #152025: pGBW-m4133278
Purpose: Mammalian expression plasmid for SARS-CoV-2 leader protein
Depositing lab: Ginkgo Bioworks & Benjie Chen. Depositing organization: Ginkgo Bioworks.
Backbone
  Vector backbone: pTwist_CMV_Puro_6
  Backbone size w/o insert (bp): 6080
  Vector type: Mammalian Expression
  Selectable markers: Puromycin
Growth in bacteria
  Bacterial resistance: Ampicillin, 100 μg/mL
  Growth temperature: 37°C
  Growth strain: DH5alpha
  Copy number: High Copy
Gene/Insert
  Gene/Insert name: SARS-CoV-2 leader protein
  Species: Severe acute respiratory syndrome coronavirus 2
  Insert size (bp): 533
  Mutation: wt
  Entrez Gene: ORF1ab (a.k.a. GU280_gp01)
  Promoter: CMV
  Tag / fusion protein: Cleavable TEV;3xFlag (C terminal on backbone)
  Cloning method: Unknown
Resource information
  A portion of this plasmid was derived from a plasmid made by: GinkgoBioworks
Depositor comments: NCBI reference sequence: YP_009725297.1
How to cite: pGBW-m4133278 was a gift from Ginkgo Bioworks & Benjie Chen (Addgene plasmid # 152025 ; http://n2t.net/addgene:152025 ; RRID:Addgene_152025)
